Addgene plasmid #118235: pBSV2G_PflaB-mCeruleanBb
Purpose: Gentamicin-resistant E.coli/B. burgdorferi shuttle vector; Encodes flagellin promoter driven mCerulean
Depositing lab: Christine Jacobs-Wagner. Depositing organization: Yale University. Publication: Fluorescent Proteins, Promoters, and Selectable Markers for Applications in the Lyme Disease Spirochete Borrelia burgdorferi. Takacs CN, Kloos ZA, Scott M, Rosa PA, Jacobs-Wagner C. Appl Environ Microbiol. 2018 Oct 12. pii: AEM.01824-18. doi: 10.1128/AEM.01824-18. PubMed 30315081.
Backbone
  Vector backbone: pBSV2G_2
  Vector type: Bacterial Expression
Growth in bacteria
  Bacterial resistance: Gentamicin, 10 μg/mL
  Growth temperature: 30°C
  Growth strain: DH5alpha
  Copy number: High Copy
Gene/Insert
  Gene/Insert name: flagellin promoter driven mCerulean
  Species: Synthetic
  Cloning method: Restriction Enzyme; 5′ cloning site Unknown (unknown if destroyed)
  Sequencing primers: 5′ M13R; 3′ M13F(-21)
Terms and licenses: Academic/Nonprofit Terms; Industry Terms: Not Available to Industry
Depositor comments: Please visit https://www.biorxiv.org/content/early/2018/09/21/363390 for bioRxiv preprint.
How to cite: pBSV2G_PflaB-mCeruleanBb was a gift from Christine Jacobs-Wagner (Addgene plasmid # 118235 ; http://n2t.net/addgene:118235 ; RRID:Addgene_118235)
