[The description below was written by a language model from this plasmid's Addgene catalogue record and pLannotate feature annotations shown in this document.]
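Description:
pBSV2G_PflaB-mCeruleanBb is a 6,503 bp gentamicin-resistant shuttle vector built on the pBSV2G_2 backbone for use in both E. coli and the Lyme disease spirochete Borrelia burgdorferi. In E. coli it replicates from a high-copy ColE1/pUC-type origin. Selection in either host relies on the aacC1 gentamicin acetyltransferase gene (GmR). The annotation leaves a stretch of more than 3 kb between the origin and the lac region essentially unlabelled, apart from a 17 bp "ADH1 promoter" hit that is almost certainly spurious. The elements that allow replication in Borrelia presumably lie there, but the record does not identify them.

The payload is a cyan fluorescent protein, mCerulean, driven by the B. burgdorferi flagellin (flaB) promoter. The "Bb" suffix suggests a version adapted for Borrelia, though the record lists the insert only as synthetic. The cassette sits within a pUC-style lacZα cloning region, flanked upstream by a lacI remnant, CAP site, lac promoter and operator, and downstream by a lacZα fragment. The promoter itself is not annotated. However, a fliD fragment of Borrelia origin lies just upstream of the mCerulean coding sequence, consistent with native genomic sequence carried along with the flaB promoter region. Similarly, an hslU fragment precedes GmR and probably marks a Borrelia-derived promoter segment driving the resistance gene, although the record does not state this. The depositor and sequencing-derived feature tables describe the same circular molecule with different start coordinates.

The associated work concerns fluorescent proteins, promoters and selectable markers for B. burgdorferi, so the plasmid serves as a fluorescent reporter for labelling and imaging live spirochetes.
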