Features (pLannotate 1.2.2; 11 found; start..end, strand, type, name):
     71..659     +  rep_origin     ori: high-copy-number ColE1/pMB1/pBR322/pUC origin of replication
   1626..1642    -  promoter       ADH1 promoter (fragment): S. cerevisiae ADH1; promoter for alcohol dehydrogenase 1
   4031..4123    +  CDS            lacI (fragment): lac repressor; lacI; The lac repressor binds to the lac operator to inhibit transcription in E. coli. This inhibition can be relieved by adding lactose or isopropyl-β-D-thiogalactopyranoside (IPTG).
   4136..4157    +  protein_bind   CAP binding site: CAP binding activates transcription in the presence of cAMP. E. coli catabolite activator protein
   4172..4202    +  promoter       lac promoter: promoter for the E. coli lac operon
   4210..4226    +  protein_bind   lac operator: The lac repressor binds to the lac operator to inhibit transcription in E. coli. This inhibition can be relieved by adding lactose or isopropyl-β-D-thiogalactopyranoside (IPTG). lac repressor encoded by lacI
   4271..4495    +  CDS            fliD (fragment): FLID_BORBU - Protein inferred from homology: Swiss-Prot protein existence level 3. Required for the morphogenesis and for the elongation of the flagellar filament by facilitating polymerization of the flagellin monomers at the tip of growing filament. Forms a capping structure, which prevents flagellin subunits (transported through the central channel of the flagellum) from leaking out without polymerization at the distal end (By similarity). From Borrelia burgdorferi (strain ATCC 35210 / B31 / CIP 102532 / DSM 4680).
   4628..5344    +  CDS            mCerulean: mCerulean is a basic (constitutively fluorescent) cyan fluorescent protein published in 2005, derived from Aequorea victoria. It is reported to be a very rapidly-maturing monomer.
   5354..5508    +  CDS            lacZα (fragment): LacZα fragment of β-galactosidase; lacZ fragment
   5527..5901    +  CDS            hslU (fragment): HSLU_BORBU - Protein inferred from homology: Swiss-Prot protein existence level 3. ATPase subunit of a proteasome-like degradation complex; this subunit has chaperone activity. The binding of ATP and its subsequent hydrolysis by HslU are essential for unfolding of protein substrates subsequently hydrolyzed by HslV. HslU recognizes the N-terminal part of its protein substrates and unfolds these before they are guided to HslV for hydrolysis. From Borrelia burgdorferi (strain ATCC 35210 / B31 / CIP 102532 / DSM 4680).
   5938..6471    +  CDS            GmR: gentamycin acetyltransferase; aacC1; confers resistance to gentamycin
>Addgene plasmid #118235 | pBSV2G_PflaB-mCeruleanBb | depositor full sequence | sequence record 223346 | Full Sequence
CCAAAATCCCTTAACGTGAGTTTTCGTTCCACTGAGCGTCAGACCCCGTAGAAAAGATCAAAGGATCTTC
TTGAGATCCTTTTTTTCTGCGCGTAATCTGCTGCTTGCAAACAAAAAAACCACCGCTACCAGCGGTGGTT
TGTTTGCCGGATCAAGAGCTACCAACTCTTTTTCCGAAGGTAACTGGCTTCAGCAGAGCGCAGATACCAA
ATACTGTCCTTCTAGTGTAGCCGTAGTTAGGCCACCACTTCAAGAACTCTGTAGCACCGCCTACATACCT
CGCTCTGCTAATCCTGTTACCAGTGGCTGCTGCCAGTGGCGATAAGTCGTGTCTTACCGGGTTGGACTCA
AGACGATAGTTACCGGATAAGGCGCAGCGGTCGGGCTGAACGGGGGGTTCGTGCACACAGCCCAGCTTGG
AGCGAACGACCTACACCGAACTGAGATACCTACAGCGTGAGCTATGAGAAAGCGCCACGCTTCCCGAAGG
GAGAAAGGCGGACAGGTATCCGGTAAGCGGCAGGGTCGGAACAGGAGAGCGCACGAGGGAGCTTCCAGGG
GGAAACGCCTGGTATCTTTATAGTCCTGTCGGGTTTCGCCACCTCTGACTTGAGCGTCGATTTTTGTGAT
GCTCGTCAGGGGGGCGGAGCCTATGGAAAAACGCCAGCAACGCGGCCTTTTTACGGTTCCTGGGCTTTTG
CTGGCCTTTTGCTCACATGTTCTTTCCTGCACTAGATCCCCGGCAAGTTCATCCTTAGGGTTTCCATATC
TCTTAAAAAGTCAATTTCTGCTTGATTAATTTCTTGTGGATTATTGTTTTTGCGGTTTTTCATTTTTTAT
CTCCTTGAGTATTGAATTTTTTCTTATATATAAATATATAGCAAAAACTATTTTTGCCAACTTTTTTACA
AAAAATTTTTTATTAAAACACTTAGGGCTTTGCTAAATTCTCTTTTAAAAGAACTTAGTAAAGCCCTATG
GATTTAAGAACTGATTATACTTACGTAGTAAAAATACTACAGATATTAATAGTATAGACCATATCAAAAT
CATAATCAATTTATATTTATCTAAAATTGTAGTCCATACAAAATACAAAAAAATTAGGTTTTTCTAAATT
CTATTTTAAAAGAACTTAGTAACACCTAATCTCTAAATTACTTACAAAATTCTAAAATTAGATTTTTAGT
TCTTCATATTTCTTTAAAAGTTTTTTAAGAAAATCTTTTTGATTTTCAAAAATTTCATGCATCATAAAAC
TAGTAAATTTGGATTTTTTTTTGTAAAAATCATAACTTTCTTGGGTTTTAAGTTGAAATCTTAATGGTTT
TATTGGATTTTGCCTAGATTTTTTTAACGCCGGACTTTCTTTATCTTTTATAAAATTATAAGAATTTTTA
ATACCATTTTCTATTAAATAATCTTCTTTTATAAGCCCCTCTTGCAGTGCAGTTGCTAATCTTAAATACT
TATACGCTTGAGTTTTTGCTACATCAAAGTCTTTTATAAAATCAAGAAAAGTTTTATAACCATCAAATTT
ATAATATTGATTATCTTTTATTTCTTTTAAAATTTTAATATTTTCCACCCTGTGGAATATTTCTTTTTTG
AAATTGTCATTTAACTTTTCCTTTAGTGTCTTGTAATAAGAAATTTTACTTTCATTAATCATTAAATTTT
GTTCAACATAAGTATCTATCTTTTTTGTTAAAACTTTAACAACACGTTTTTTTTCCATAAAAATTTTCCT
TTATTTTTGCAACATTTTCCTTAATTGATATAATTGTTACTATTTTAGATTTTTTAATATCCACTTAAGA
ATTAATCCCTCACTAGAATATTTTTTATTATAGAATTCATATACATGTTTTTCTAAATCTATAAATTTAT
CAACAATTGCTTTATTATAGGGTGTATCTATCTTTTCTTTTCTTAATAATCGTCTCATATTCTTTAAATA
ACAACAAACACTGCCGGTTTTAAACCTAAATTCTATGTAATATATTTTTGAAAAAGTATATACATTTTCA
ACCCCGTTTATTTCATACTTTACAAAAACATTATTTATTGGTTTTCTATAACCATAGTAAATGCCTAAAA
ATTTGTCCCCGTCTTTCATAGGATATAGATAAAGTTTTTGAATCTCTGATTTATCTAATAATTTTTCAAA
AAAAATTATACACCGCTTTTGTTTGTTACTAACTACTCTATGCAATGCCTTTAATATTTTTGTGTGATAT
ATATTTTTATCACCTTTTTTTTCTTTCAGCAGGAAGATACTTTCTTTTGGAAATTTAATTTTTTGTTCAT
TTATTCTTGCAGCCTTAAGTCCGATTTTCATATTTAATCCTTATATAGCCTTTCTATTTAATTCTTTTAA
ACTCAATAAACTTTTTTGGTTTTTCATTAGTTCTAATAATTCGCAATAATATGTGCAAAACACTTTATTG
TATTCTATTTTCTTTTGGTTATTCAAATATTCTTTTATAATTGGCTTTAGAAGTTCAATATTTACTTCTT
TTTTTAGTTGTTCAATAAGGATATTGAAAATGTTTGTTTTTAAATCTTGATAATTTTGTTGAGAATTTTC
TTTTTTTCTTTCAATTGACTTCTCTAATTTACGCTTTATATTGTTTAAATCGCTATATTTATGACTTTCA
ATAATAAAATGAGGCTTAAATTTGTAATTTTCGTATATTTTTTGGAAACTTGTTTCTAATTGTTTAGAAT
TATATTCATTTTTTTCAAATTCTTTTTGAGTGTTGCATAGAATTTCCTTTAATTTTTCTTGTTTTTCTTT
CATACAAGATTTAGTAAAATGTATATTTTTATTTTTTAGTAATTTAATTTCTATTATTTTTATGATTTTA
AGTATTTTGATTATATTATCTTTATCAATATTTAAATTGAATAAAATTGTAAGAAAAATTGAAAGAATTT
TTTTACATAAAAAGTTACATTTATTGAAGTAATTTCTTACTTGATACTTTTCTATTTCATTAATCTTTCT
TTCTTCTTTTATATTATTTTTATTATTTAAACACTCCTTTAAATCTACACTCCCATTTTTAGTAAATCTA
TCTTTAAGGCCCCTTGAAACTCTATTTTGAAATCTTAAATCTTTTTTTTCTTGAAAGTATTTATAGATTT
TTTGGTAACATTCTTTTTTTGAAAAATTAAGTTGATAGTATATTTCGGTCCCCAAATTTACCCCTAAGTG
TTTGTGATAATTAGTTGTGACTTTAAATTCTTTTTCTAATTTGTAAAGGTAATTTTGCAGTGTTTTTAGT
TTAACGGGTGTTTGACTATTTCTTTTAAGGTTTTCATTAAAGTAATAGAGTATGTTTTTTTGTGTGTATT
TCTTATATGTTTTATTTATGTACGCTAGTGTTGAGATAAGAACTACTAATTTATACTGTAATTTATTGTA
GCAAGTTGTGGTTTTACTGGTTTTGTTTATATTAGATAAGTTTTCCATTTATAGCTCCTTGAATACCGGA
TTTTTTATCTATAAAGTATATATATCACAATTTTGATTTAAAAGTAAATTCTTTTTTTAAAAATACAAAA
ATTTTTTATAAATTATATAGACCATGATATTGTATTAATACTAATTGATTTTAATTTAAGGTTGAACTAA
AATAAACATAGTTTTGTAGAAAATAATTTTTCATTATTTTGCTACTTGATATTGGATCGTAAAAATATTA
GGGCTTTACAAAGTTCTTTTAAAAGAGAATTAGTAAAGCCCTAAGTCTTTTAATAAAAAATTTTTTGTAA
AAAAGTTGGCAAAAATAGTTTTTGCTATATATTTATATATAAGAAAAAATTCAATACTCAAGGAGATAAA
AAATGGAAAACTTAAACAATAATCCACAAAAAATTAATCAAATAAATAAGCAAACTAATTTTATTGGTTT
TGAAAATTTTATAGAACTTGATAATCAAGTTAATCAAACTAAAGAAAAAAGTAAATTAAGTAAGATAGGT
AAGAAATTACCCGGAATAAGCAGTCAAGTCTAGTGCGGCCGCGCCCAATACGCAAACCGCCTCTCCCCGC
GCGTTGGCCGATTCATTAATGCAGCTGGCACGACAGGTTTCCCGACTGGAAAGCGGGCAGTGAGCGCAAC
GCAATTAATGTGAGTTAGCTCACTCATTAGGCACCCCAGGCTTTACACTTTATGCTTCCGGCTCGTATGT
TGTGTGGAATTGTGAGCGGATAACAATTTCACACAGGAAACAGCTATGACATGATTACGAATTCGAGCTC
TGTCTGTCGCCTCTTGTGGCTTCCGGAGGAGTTATTTATAATAAAATAAAGAATTACGACTTGAAAATTT
TTAATCAAAAAAATAAAGTTGAAGATTATAAAAAGAAGTACGAAGATAGAGAGAGAAAAGTGGAAGGTGA
ACTTAATACCTTGGATTTTACCGTTAAGCGCATGAAAGATCAAGAAAATACATTAAAGGCTTTTGATTTT
AATCAAAGAAATAAATAATAATAATTATTTTTAATGCTATTGCTATTTGCGTTTCTTTTTTTTTAATTTT
TGTGCTATTCTTTTTAACAGGCAAAAGGATTTGCCAAAGTCAGAAATTTAAATTTTATCATGGAGGAATG
AGGATCCATGGTTAGTAAAGGTGAAGAATTATTTACTGGTGTTGTTCCTATTTTAGTTGAATTAGATGGT
GATGTTAATGGTCATAAATTTAGTGTTAGTGGTGAAGGTGAAGGTGATGCTACTTATGGTAAATTAACTT
TAAAATTTATTTGTACTACTGGTAAATTACCTGTTCCTTGGCCTACTTTAGTTACTACTTTAACTTGGGG
TGTTCAATGTTTTGCTAGATATCCTGATCATATGAAACAACATGATTTTTTTAAAAGTGCTATGCCTGAA
GGTTATGTTCAAGAAAGGACTATTTTCTTCAAAGATGATGGTAATTATAAAACTAGAGCTGAAGTTAAAT
TTGAAGGTGATACTTTAGTTAATAGAATTGAATTAAAAGGTATTGATTTTAAAGAAGATGGTAATATTTT
AGGTCATAAATTAGAATATAATGCTATTAGTGATAATGTTTATATTACAGCTGATAAACAAAAAAATGGT
ATTAAAGCTAATTTTAAAATTAGACATAATATTGAAGATGGTAGTGTTCAATTAGCTGATCATTATCAAC
AAAATACTCCTATTGGTGATGGTCCTGTTTTATTACCTGATAATCATTATTTAAGTACTCAAAGTAAATT
AAGTAAAGATCCTAATGAAAAAAGAGATCATATGGTTTTATTAGAATTTGTTACTGCTGCTGGTATTACT
TTAGGTATGGATGAATTATATAAATAAGCTTGGCACTGGCCGTCGTTTTACAACGTCGTGACTGGGAAAA
CCCTGGCGTTACCCAACTTAATCGCCTTGCAGCACATCCCCCTTTCGCCAGCTGGCGTAATAGCGAAGAG
GCCCGCACCGATCGCCCTTCCCAACAGTTGCGCAGCCTGAATGGCGAATGGCGCGGCCGCCCTAGGTTAA
TACCCGAGCTTCAAGGAAGATTTCCTATTAAGGTTGAACTTAAGAGCTTAAGCATAGACGATTTGAAAAA
AATTTTAAAACAAACAAAAAATTCTTTAATAAAACAATATGTTGCGATGTTTAAGGTTTATGATTTAGAT
TTAAAGTTTAGTGAGGAAGCTATAGATAGAATTGCAGAGCTTACTTTTAATATGAATCTTGAGAGTGAAA
ATCTTGGTGCCAGAAGACTTCACGGTGTTATGGAAATAGTGCTTGCAGATCTTTTTTTTGAAGTGCCTGG
CAGTAAGTTGAAAAAATTTGAAATAAACTTGGACTATGTTAATAAAAAAATACAAATTAACGAACAAAAA
GATTTGAATTATTATATAATTTAGTTAAAAGCAATTTTAAATGAGGGAGGTTTCCATATGTTACGCAGCA
GCAACGATGTTACGCAGCAGGGCAGTCGCCCTAAAACAAAGTTAGGTGGCTCAAGTATGGGCATCATTCG
CACATGTAGGCTCGGCCCTGACCAAGTCAAATCCATGCGGGCTGCTCTTGATCTTTTCGGTCGTGAGTTC
GGAGACGTAGCCACCTACTCCCAACATCAGCCGGACTCCGATTACCTCGGGAACTTGCTCCGTAGTAAGA
CATTCATCGCGCTTGCTGCCTTCGACCAAGAAGCGGTTGTTGGCGCTCTCGCGGCTTACGTTCTGCCCAG
GTTTGAGCAGCCGCGTAGTGAGATCTATATCTATGATCTCGCAGTCTCCGGCGAGCACCGGAGGCAGGGC
ATTGCCACCGCGCTCATCAATCTCCTCAAGCATGAGGCCAACGCGCTTGGTGCTTATGTGATCTACGTGC
AAGCAGATTACGGTGACGATCCCGCAGTGGCTCTCTATACAAAGTTGGGCATACGGGAAGAAGTGATGCA
CTTTGATATCGACCCAAGTACCGCCACCTAACAATTCGTTCAAGCCGAGATCGGCTTACGCGT
