Features (pLannotate 1.2.2; 11 found; start..end, strand, type, name):
     45..269     +  CDS            fliD (fragment): FLID_BORBU - Protein inferred from homology: Swiss-Prot protein existence level 3. Required for the morphogenesis and for the elongation of the flagellar filament by facilitating polymerization of the flagellin monomers at the tip of growing filament. Forms a capping structure, which prevents flagellin subunits (transported through the central channel of the flagellum) from leaking out without polymerization at the distal end (By similarity). From Borrelia burgdorferi (strain ATCC 35210 / B31 / CIP 102532 / DSM 4680).
    402..1118    +  CDS            mCerulean: mCerulean is a basic (constitutively fluorescent) cyan fluorescent protein published in 2005, derived from Aequorea victoria. It is reported to be a very rapidly-maturing monomer.
   1128..1282    +  CDS            lacZα (fragment): LacZα fragment of β-galactosidase; lacZ fragment
   1301..1675    +  CDS            hslU (fragment): HSLU_BORBU - Protein inferred from homology: Swiss-Prot protein existence level 3. ATPase subunit of a proteasome-like degradation complex; this subunit has chaperone activity. The binding of ATP and its subsequent hydrolysis by HslU are essential for unfolding of protein substrates subsequently hydrolyzed by HslV. HslU recognizes the N-terminal part of its protein substrates and unfolds these before they are guided to HslV for hydrolysis. From Borrelia burgdorferi (strain ATCC 35210 / B31 / CIP 102532 / DSM 4680).
   1712..2245    +  CDS            GmR: gentamycin acetyltransferase; aacC1; confers resistance to gentamycin
   2348..2936    +  rep_origin     ori: high-copy-number ColE1/pMB1/pBR322/pUC origin of replication
   3902..3918    -  promoter       ADH1 promoter (fragment): S. cerevisiae ADH1; promoter for alcohol dehydrogenase 1
   6308..6400    +  CDS            lacI (fragment): lac repressor; lacI; The lac repressor binds to the lac operator to inhibit transcription in E. coli. This inhibition can be relieved by adding lactose or isopropyl-β-D-thiogalactopyranoside (IPTG).
   6413..6434    +  protein_bind   CAP binding site: CAP binding activates transcription in the presence of cAMP. E. coli catabolite activator protein
   6449..6479    +  promoter       lac promoter: promoter for the E. coli lac operon
   6487..6503    +  protein_bind   lac operator: The lac repressor binds to the lac operator to inhibit transcription in E. coli. This inhibition can be relieved by adding lactose or isopropyl-β-D-thiogalactopyranoside (IPTG). lac repressor encoded by lacI
>Addgene plasmid #118235 | pBSV2G_PflaB-mCeruleanBb | addgene full sequence | sequence record 228481 | Addgene NGS Result
TTTCACACAGGAAACAGCTATGACATGATTACGAATTCGAGCTCTGTCTGTCGCCTCTTGTGGCTTCCGG
AGGAGTTATTTATAATAAAATAAAGAATTACGACTTGAAAATTTTTAATCAAAAAAATAAAGTTGAAGAT
TATAAAAAGAAGTACGAAGATAGAGAGAGAAAAGTGGAAGGTGAACTTAATACCTTGGATTTTACCGTTA
AGCGCATGAAAGATCAAGAAAATACATTAAAGGCTTTTGATTTTAATCAAAGAAATAAATAATAATAATT
ATTTTTAATGCTATTGCTATTTGCGTTTCTTTTTTTTTAATTTTTGTGCTATTCTTTTTAACAGGCAAAA
GGATTTGCCAAAGTCAGAAATTTAAATTTTATCATGGAGGAATGAGGATCCATGGTTAGTAAAGGTGAAG
AATTATTTACTGGTGTTGTTCCTATTTTAGTTGAATTAGATGGTGATGTTAATGGTCATAAATTTAGTGT
TAGTGGTGAAGGTGAAGGTGATGCTACTTATGGTAAATTAACTTTAAAATTTATTTGTACTACTGGTAAA
TTACCTGTTCCTTGGCCTACTTTAGTTACTACTTTAACTTGGGGTGTTCAATGTTTTGCTAGATATCCTG
ATCATATGAAACAACATGATTTTTTTAAAAGTGCTATGCCTGAAGGTTATGTTCAAGAAAGGACTATTTT
CTTCAAAGATGATGGTAATTATAAAACTAGAGCTGAAGTTAAATTTGAAGGTGATACTTTAGTTAATAGA
ATTGAATTAAAAGGTATTGATTTTAAAGAAGATGGTAATATTTTAGGTCATAAATTAGAATATAATGCTA
TTAGTGATAATGTTTATATTACAGCTGATAAACAAAAAAATGGTATTAAAGCTAATTTTAAAATTAGACA
TAATATTGAAGATGGTAGTGTTCAATTAGCTGATCATTATCAACAAAATACTCCTATTGGTGATGGTCCT
GTTTTATTACCTGATAATCATTATTTAAGTACTCAAAGTAAATTAAGTAAAGATCCTAATGAAAAAAGAG
ATCATATGGTTTTATTAGAATTTGTTACTGCTGCTGGTATTACTTTAGGTATGGATGAATTATATAAATA
AGCTTGGCACTGGCCGTCGTTTTACAACGTCGTGACTGGGAAAACCCTGGCGTTACCCAACTTAATCGCC
TTGCAGCACATCCCCCTTTCGCCAGCTGGCGTAATAGCGAAGAGGCCCGCACCGATCGCCCTTCCCAACA
GTTGCGCAGCCTGAATGGCGAATGGCGCGGCCGCCCTAGGTTAATACCCGAGCTTCAAGGAAGATTTCCT
ATTAAGGTTGAACTTAAGAGCTTAAGCATAGACGATTTGAAAAAAATTTTAAAACAAACAAAAAATTCTT
TAATAAAACAATATGTTGCGATGTTTAAGGTTTATGATTTAGATTTAAAGTTTAGTGAGGAAGCTATAGA
TAGAATTGCAGAGCTTACTTTTAATATGAATCTTGAGAGTGAAAATCTTGGTGCCAGAAGACTTCACGGT
GTTATGGAAATAGTGCTTGCAGATCTTTTTTTTGAAGTGCCTGGCAGTAAGTTGAAAAAATTTGAAATAA
ACTTGGACTATGTTAATAAAAAAATACAAATTAACGAACAAAAAGATTTGAATTATTATATAATTTAGTT
AAAAGCAATTTTAAATGAGGGAGGTTTCCATATGTTACGCAGCAGCAACGATGTTACGCAGCAGGGCAGT
CGCCCTAAAACAAAGTTAGGTGGCTCAAGTATGGGCATCATTCGCACATGTAGGCTCGGCCCTGACCAAG
TCAAATCCATGCGGGCTGCTCTTGATCTTTTCGGTCGTGAGTTCGGAGACGTAGCCACCTACTCCCAACA
TCAGCCGGACTCCGATTACCTCGGGAACTTGCTCCGTAGTAAGACATTCATCGCGCTTGCTGCCTTCGAC
CAAGAAGCGGTTGTTGGCGCTCTCGCGGCTTACGTTCTGCCCAAGTTTGAGCAGCCGCGTAGTGAGATCT
ATATCTATGATCTCGCAGTCTCCGGCGAGCACCGGAGGCAGGGCATTGCCACCGCGCTCATCAATCTCCT
CAAGCATGAGGCCAACGCGCTTGGTGCTTATGTGATCTACGTGCAAGCAGATTACGGTGACGATCCCGCA
GTGGCTCTCTATACAAAGTTGGGCATACGGGAAGAAGTGATGCACTTTGATATCGACCCAAGTACCGCCA
CCTAACAATTCGTTCAAGCCGAGATCGGCTTACGCGTCCAAAATCCCTTAACGTGAGTTTTCGTTCCACT
GAGCGTCAGACCCCGTAGAAAAGATCAAAGGATCTTCTTGAGATCCTTTTTTTCTGCGCGTAATCTGCTG
CTTGCAAACAAAAAAACCACCGCTACCAGCGGTGGTTTGTTTGCCGGATCAAGAGCTACCAACTCTTTTT
CCGAAGGTAACTGGCTTCAGCAGAGCGCAGATACCAAATACTGTTCTTCTAGTGTAGCCGTAGTTAGGCC
ACCACTTCAAGAACTCTGTAGCACCGCCTACATACCTCGCTCTGCTAATCCTGTTACCAGTGGCTGCTGC
CAGTGGCGATAAGTCGTGTCTTACCGGGTTGGACTCAAGACGATAGTTACCGGATAAGGCGCAGCGGTCG
GGCTGAACGGGGGGTTCGTGCACACAGCCCAGCTTGGAGCGAACGACCTACACCGAACTGAGATACCTAC
AGCGTGAGCTATGAGAAAGCGCCACGCTTCCCGAAGGGAGAAAGGCGGACAGGTATCCGGTAAGCGGCAG
GGTCGGAACAGGAGAGCGCACGAGGGAGCTTCCAGGGGGAAACGCCTGGTATCTTTATAGTCCTGTCGGG
TTTCGCCACCTCTGACTTGAGCGTCGATTTTTGTGATGCTCGTCAGGGGGGCGGAGCCTATGGAAAAACG
CCAGCAACGCGGCCTTTTTACGGTTCCTGGCCTTTTGCTGGCCTTTTGCTCACATGTTCTTTCCTGCACT
AGATCCCCGGCAAGTTCATCCTTAGGGTTTTCATATCTCTTAAAAAGTCAATTTCTGCTTGATTAATTTC
TTGTGGATTATTGTTTTTGCGGTTTTTCATTTTTTATCTCCTTGAGTATTGAATTTTTTCTTATATATAA
AATATAGCAAAAACTATTTTTGCCAACTTTTTTACAAAAAATTTTTTATTAAAACACTTAGGGCTTTGCT
AAATTCTCTTTTAAAAGAACTTAGTAAAGCCCTATGGATTTAAGAACTGATTATACTTACGTAGTAAAAA
TACTACAGATATTAATAGTATAGACCATATCAAAATCATAATCAATTTATATTTATCTAAAATTGTGGTC
CATACAAAATACAAAAAAATTAGGTTTTTCTAAATTCTATTTTAAAAGAACTTAGTAACACCTAATCTCT
AAATTACTTACAAAATTCTAAAATTAGATTTTTAGTTCTTCATATTTCTTTAAAAGTTTTTTAAGAAAAT
CTTTTTGATTTTCAAAAATTTCATGCATCATAAAACTAGTAAATTTGGATTTTTTTTTGTAAAAATCATA
ACTTTCTTGGGTTTTAAGTTGAAATCTTAATGGTTTTATTGGATTTTGCCTAGATTTTTTTAACGCCGGA
CTTTCTTTATCTTTTATAAAATTATAAGAATTTTTAATACCATTTTCTATTAAATAATCTTCTTTTATAA
GCCCCTCTTGCAGTGCAGTTGCTAATCTTAAATACTTATACGCTTGAGTTTTTGCTACATCAAAGTCTTT
TATAAAATCAAGAAAAGTTTTATAACCATCAAATTTATAATATTGATTATCTTTTATTTCTTTTAAAATT
TTAATATTTTCCACCCTGTGGAATATTTCTTTTTTGAAATTGTCATTTAACTTTTCCTTTAGTGTCTTGT
AATAAGAAATTTTACTTTCATTAATCATTAAATTTTGTTCAACATAAGTATCTATCTTTTTTGTTAAAAC
TTTAACAACACGTTTTTTTTCCATAAAAATTTTCCTTTATTTTTGCAACATTTTCCTTAATTGATATAAT
TGTTACTATTTTAGATTTTTTAATATCCACTTAAGAATTAATCCCTCACTAGAATATTTTTTATTATAGA
ATTCATATACATGTTTTTCTAAATCTATAAATTTATCAACAATTGCTTTATTATAGGGTGTATCTATCTT
TTCTTTTCTTAATAATCGTCTCATATTCTTTAAATAACAACAAACACTGCCGGTTTTAAACCTAAATTCT
ATGTAATATATTTTTGAAAAAGTATATACATTTTCAACCCCGTTTATTTCATACTTTACAAAAACATTAT
TTATTGGTTTTCTATAACCATAGTAAATGCCTAAAAATTTGTCCCCGTCTTTCATAGGATATAGATAAAG
TTTTTGAATCTCTGATTTATCTAATAATTTTTCAAAAAAAATTATACACCGCTTTTGTTTGTTACTAACT
ACTCTATGCAATGCCTTTAATATTTTTGTGTGATATATATTTTTATCACCTTTTTTTTCTTTCAGCAGGA
AGATACTTTCTTTTGGAAATTTAATTTTTTGTTCATTTATTCTTGCAGCCTTAAGTCCGATTTTCATATT
TAATCCTTATATAGCCTTTCTATTTAATTCTTTTAAACTCAATAAACTTTTTTGGTTTTTCATTAGTTCT
AATAATTCGCAATAATATGTGCAAAACACTTTATTGTATTCTATTTTCTTTTGGTTATTCAAATATTCTT
TTATAATTGGCTTTAGAAGTTCAATATTTACTTCTTTTTTTAGTTGTTCAATAAGGATATTGAAAATGTT
TGTTTTTAAATCTTGATAATTTTGTTGAGAATTTTCTTTTTTTCTTTCAATTGACTTCTCTAATTTACGC
TTTATATTGTTTAAATCGCTATATTTATGACTTTCAATAATAAAATGAGGCTTAAATTTGTAATTTTCGT
ATATTTTTTGGAAACTTGTTTCTAATTGTTTAGAATTATATTCATTTTTTTCAAATTCTTTTTGAGTGTT
GCATAGAATTTCCTTTAATTTTTCTTGTTTTTCTTTCATACAAGATTTAGTAAAATGTATATTTTTATTT
TTTAGTAATTTAATTTCTATTATTTTTATGATTTTAAGTATTTTGATTATATTATCTTTATCAATATTTA
AATTGAATAAAATTGTAAGAAAAATTGAAAGAATTTTTTTACATAAAAAGTTACATTTATTGAAGTAATT
TCTTACTTGATACTTTTCTATTTCATTAATCTTTCTTTCTTCTTTTATATTATTTTTATTATTTAAACAC
TCCTTTAAATCTACACTCCCATTTTTAGTAAATCTATCTTTAAGGCCCCTTGAAACTCTATTTTGAAATC
TTAAATCTTTTTTTTCTTGAAAGTATTTATAGATTTTTTGGTAACATTCTTTTTTTGAAAAATTAAGTTG
ATAGTATATTTCGGTCCCCAAATTTACCCCTAAGTGTTTGTGATAATTAGTTGTGACTTTAAATTCTTTT
TCTAATTTGTAAAGGTAATTTTGCAGTGTTTTTAGTTTAACGGGTGTTTGACTATTTCTTTTAAGGTTTT
CATTAAAGTAATAGAGTATGTTTTTTTGTGTGTATTTCTTATATGTTTTATTTATGTACGCTAGTGTTGA
GATAAGGACTACTAATTTATACTGTAATTTATTGTAGCAAGTTGTGGTTTTACTGGTTTTGTTTATATTA
GATAAGTTTTCCATTTATAGCTCCTTGAATACCGGATTTTTTATCTATAAAGTATATATATCACAATTTT
GATTTAAAAGTAAATTCTTTTTTTAAAAATACAAAAATTTTTTATAAATTATATAGACCATGATATTGTA
TTAATACTAATTGATTTTAATTTAAGGTTGAACTAAAATAAACATAGTTTTGTAGAAAATAATTTTTCAT
TATTTTGCTACTTGATATTGGATCGTAAAAATATTAGGGCTTTACAAAGTTCTTTTAAAAGAGAATTTAG
TAAAGCCCTAAGTCTTTTAATAAAAAATTTTTTGTAAAAAAGTTGGCAAAAATAGTTTTTGCTATATATT
TATATATAAGAAAAAATTCAATACTCAAGGAGATAAAAAATGGAAAACTTAAACAATAATCCACAAAAAA
TTAATCAAATAAATAAGCAAACTAATTTTATTGGTTTTGAAAATTTTATAGAACTTGATAATCAAGTTAA
TCAAACTAAAGAAAAAAGTAAATTAAGTAAGATAGGTAAGAAATTACCCGGAATAAGCAGTCAAGTCTAG
TGCGGCCGCGCCCAATACGCAAACCGCCTCTCCCCGCGCGTTGGCCGATTCATTAATGCAGCTGGCACGA
CAGGTTTCCCGACTGGAAAGCGGGCAGTGAGCGCAACGCAATTAATGTGAGTTAGCTCACTCATTAGGCA
CCCCAGGCTTTACACTTTATGCTTCCGGCTCGTATGTTGTGTGGAATTGTGAGCGGATAACAA
